Addgene plasmid #45431: pBbA5k-EPL84
Depositing lab: Aindrila Mukhopadhyay. Depositing organization: Lawrence Berkeley National Laboratory. Publication: Engineering microbial biofuel tolerance and export using efflux pumps. Dunlop MJ, Dossani ZY, Szmidt HL, Chu HC, Lee TS, Keasling JD, Hadi MZ, Mukhopadhyay A. Mol Syst Biol. 2011 May 10;7:487. doi: 10.1038/msb.2011.21. PubMed 21556065.
Backbone
  Vector backbone: pBbA5k
  Vector type: Synthetic Biology
Growth in bacteria
  Bacterial resistance: Kanamycin, 50 μg/mL
  Growth temperature: 37°C
  Growth strain: DH1 with AcrAB knocked out
  Copy number: Low Copy
Gene/Insert
  Gene/Insert name: BP_2076
  Species: Synthetic
  Insert size (bp): 6138
  Promoter: LacUV5
  Tag / fusion protein: His (C terminal on insert)
  Cloning method: Ligation Independent Cloning
  Sequencing primers: 5′ CAA AAG ATC TTT TAA GAA GGA GAT ATA CAT ATG CGT TTT TCG CCT CAG CG; 3′ CAG TGG TGA TGG TGA TGA TGT GGT TGC TTC GTC GTT GAT TCC
Resource information
  A portion of this plasmid was derived from a plasmid made by: ATCC BAA-589D-5
Terms and licenses: Academic/Nonprofit Terms; Industry Terms: Not Available to Industry
Depositor comments: Please note that this plasmid may require a unique bacterial strain, so make sure to confirm that you can also obtain the appropriate growth strain. Please contact us or contact our distributors if you have any questions.
How to cite: pBbA5k-EPL84 was a gift from Aindrila Mukhopadhyay (Addgene plasmid # 45431 ; http://n2t.net/addgene:45431 ; RRID:Addgene_45431)
