[The description below was written by a language model from this plasmid's Addgene catalogue record and pLannotate feature annotations shown in this document.]
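Description:
pBbA5k-EPL84 is a bacterial expression plasmid built on the BglBrick-style pBbA5k backbone and catalogued as a synthetic biology vector. It replicates in E. coli from a p15A origin, which the record lists as low copy and which is compatible with ColE1-type plasmids. Selection is with kanamycin through a neo/nptII resistance gene followed by a lambda t0 terminator. The backbone also carries lacI under its own promoter. The short hits annotated as RSF ori, Tn5 transposase and TcR are fragments, most likely backbone remnants rather than functional elements.

The payload is a roughly 6.1 kb insert named BP_2076. It sits downstream of an IPTG-inducible lacUV5 promoter and lac operator and is followed by the rrnB T1 and T7Te terminators. The catalogue lists the species as "Synthetic", notes that part of the plasmid derives from an ATCC genomic DNA source, and does not name the source organism.

Automated annotation finds a long open reading frame resembling the inner-membrane RND transporter AcrB. After it come regions with partial similarity to the outer-membrane channel proteins OprM and MepC. These labels reflect homology to E. coli and Pseudomonas proteins, not the true identity of the genes. About 1.4 kb at the start of the insert is unannotated. The pattern is consistent with a tripartite efflux pump operon, and a C-terminal His tag is recorded on the insert.

The associated work concerns engineering microbial biofuel tolerance and export with heterologous efflux pumps. The recommended host, DH1 lacking AcrAB, removes the native pump so that the activity of the introduced one can be assessed.
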