Features (pLannotate 1.2.2; 16 found; start..end, strand, type, name):
   1414..4488    +  CDS            acrB: ACRB_ECOLI - Also known as acrE. Experimental evidence at protein level: Swiss-Prot protein existence level 1. (Microbial infection) Involved in contact-dependent growth inhibition (CDI), acts downstream of BamA, the receptor for CDI. Its role in CDI is independent of the AcrA-AcrB-TolC efflux pump complex. From Escherichia coli (strain K12).
   4659..5450    +  CDS            oprM (fragment): OPRM_PSEAE - Also known as oprK. Experimental evidence at protein level: Swiss-Prot protein existence level 1. The ability to export antibiotics and solvents is dramatically decreased in the presence of the proton conductor carbonyl cyanide m-chlorophenylhydrazone (CCCP), showing that an energized inner membrane is required for efflux. It is thought that the MexB subunit is a proton antiporter. From Pseudomonas aeruginosa (strain ATCC 15692 / DSM 22644 / CIP 104116 / JCM 14847 / LMG 12228 / 1C / PRS 101 / PAO1).
   5437..6123    +  CDS            mepC (fragment): MEPC_PSEPU - Experimental evidence at protein level: Swiss-Prot protein existence level 1. The outer membrane component of an organic solvent and antibiotic efflux pump; confers resistance to toluene, hexane, p- xylene, ampicillin, penicillin G, erythromycin, novobiocin and tetracycline. From Pseudomonas putida (Arthrobacter siderocapsulatus).
   6189..6260    +  terminator     rrnB T1 terminator: transcription terminator T1 from the E. coli rrnB gene
   6276..6303    +  terminator     T7Te terminator: phage T7 early transcription terminator
   6322..6377    -  rep_origin     RSF ori (fragment): Plasmids containing the RSF 1030 origin of replication can be propagated in E. coli cells that contain additional plasmids with compatible origins.
   6465..7010    -  rep_origin     p15A ori: Plasmids containing the medium-copy-number p15A origin of replication can be propagated in E. coli cells that contain a second plasmid with the ColE1 origin.
   7124..7218    -  terminator     lambda t0 terminator: transcription terminator from phage lambda
   7252..8043    -  CDS            neo: KKA2_KLEPN - Also known as kan, nptII. Experimental evidence at protein level: Swiss-Prot protein existence level 1. Resistance to kanamycin, neomycin, paromomycin, ribostamycin, butirosin and gentamicin B. From Klebsiella pneumoniae.
   8075..8179    -  CDS            tnpA (fragment): TN5P_ECOLX - Also known as tnp. Experimental evidence at protein level: Swiss-Prot protein existence level 1. Mediates transposition of transposon Tn5 by a 'cut and paste' mechanism. First, the monomeric transposase binds the 19 bp inverted DNA repeats flanking the transposon. Then, dimerization of the DNA- bound transposase creates a synaptic DNA complex. After nicking of the first DNA strand, excision of the transposon proceeds through a series of intermediates. The transposase then mediates the insertion of the transposon at a new site by strand transfer. The activity of the wild- type tran
   8194..8215    -  protein_bind   CAP binding site: CAP binding activates transcription in the presence of cAMP. E. coli catabolite activator protein
   8228..9310    -  CDS            lacI: lac repressor; lacI; The lac repressor binds to the lac operator to inhibit transcription in E. coli. This inhibition can be relieved by adding lactose or isopropyl-β-D-thiogalactopyranoside (IPTG).
   9311..9388    -  promoter       lacI promoter: lacI
   9396..9675    -  CDS            TcR (fragment): tetracycline efflux protein; tet; confers resistance to tetracycline
   9699..9729    +  promoter       lac UV5 promoter: E. coli lac promoter with an "up" mutation
   9737..9753    +  protein_bind   lac operator: The lac repressor binds to the lac operator to inhibit transcription in E. coli. This inhibition can be relieved by adding lactose or isopropyl-β-D-thiogalactopyranoside (IPTG). lac repressor encoded by lacI
>Addgene plasmid #45431 | pBbA5k-EPL84 | depositor full sequence | sequence record 64030 | pBbA5k-EPL84 sequence 9793 bps
ATGCGTTTTTCGCCTCAGCGTGTCTCGGCTTTCGGTCTTGTTGCGACGCTTTCAGTGTTGTTGGCAGCAT
GCGGCGAAAAGCCCCAGTTCAATCCTGGCATGCCGCAGGTCAGCGTGATCACGGTGCAGCCGCAGCGCGC
CGCGGTGGTGTCCGAGCTGCCCGGCCGCGTGGATGCAGTGCGCGATGCACAGATCCGGGCGCGGGTAACC
GGCATCGTCCAGAAGATCGCCTTCGAGCAGGGCGGCGACGTCCAGGCCGACCAGTTGCTGTTCAAGATCG
ACCCGGCGCCCTACCAGGCCGCCTACGACCAGGCCACCGCGCAGCTCAAGCAGGCGCAGGCCGACCTGTT
CAGCGCCAAGCTGCTGGCCGAGCGCTACGCGCCGCTGGTCAAGGCCAATGCCGTCAGCAAGCAGGAATAC
GACAACGCCGTGGCCCGCTACCGGCAGGCCGACGCCAGCGTGGCGGCGGCCAAGGCCAACCTGACCAATG
CCAAGATCAACCTGGGCTATACCGACGTGACCTCGCCCATCAAGGGGCGCATCGGCAAGCCGCTGGTGAC
CGAGGGCGCGCTGGTCGAGGCGACCTCGGCCACCCAGATGGCGACGGTGCAGCAGCTCGACCCGATCTAT
GTCGACTTCACGCAATCCACCGCCGACCTGGCGGCGCTCCGCGCGTTCGCCGCCGGCAAGCTGCAGCAGG
TGGGCAAGGACGCGGTCAAGGTCCAGGTGGTGCTGGAAGACGGCTCGATCTACCCCGAAGCGGGCAAGCT
GCTGTTTACCGGCGTGACGGTGGATCCGACCACCGGGCAGGTGAACCTGCGGGCCGAGGTGCCCAATCCC
GACAACATCCTGCTGCCCGGCATGTACGTGCGCGTGCGGGTGGACCAGGGCGTCGACGACAAGGCGCTGC
TGGTGCCGCAGCAGGCCCTGCAGCGCACCGCCGACGGCATGCAGAGCCTGATGCTGGTCAAGGACAACAA
GGTCGAGCAGGTGCCGGTGACCACGGGCAGCGTGATCCACAACCAGTGGGTCATTAACAGCGGCCTGGCG
GCGGGAGACGTGGTGGTGGTCGAAGGCTTCCAGAAGATCCGTCCGGGGGCGCCGGTGCAGGCTTCGCCCT
GGAACAAGGGGGGCGCGGCGCCTGCCGGCCAGCAGCCCGCTCCTGGCCAGCAGGCGCCGGCCCAGCAGCC
CGCCAAGCAGCAGCCCGCCAAGCAGGAACCCGCCAAGCAGGAACCCGCCAAGCAGGAACCCGCCAAGCAG
GAACCCGCCAAGCAGGAACCCGCCAAGCAGGAGCCCGCCAAGCAGGAACCCGCCAAGCAGGCGCCGGCCG
CAGGCCAGCAGTCCTAAGCGGCGCGCGGCGCCCGACGGCGCCGCGTTCCCTTTTCGTGAGCATCGCTTTC
AGAGTCAGCCCACATGCCGCAATTTTTTATTGATAGACCGATTTTTGCCTGGGTAGTCGCACTGTTCATC
CTGCTGACAGGGATATTGGCCATTCCCAATATGCCCGTGTCGCAGTATCCGGACGTGGCCCCGCCTGCCA
TCACGATCACCGCGACCTACCCGGGCGCTTCCGCCAAGGAAGTGGCCGAGTCGGTCACCAGTATCATCGA
GGACCAGCTCAACGGCGCCAAGGGCCTGCTGTACTACGAATCGGTCAGCGACTCGTACGGCCAGTCGCAG
ATCACCGCGACGTTCGCTCCGGGCACCGATCCCGACCTGGCCCAGGTGGACGTGCAGAACCGCGTGTCCA
ACGTGACGGCGCAGCTGCCCGTGGCGGTGATGCAGCAGGGCCTGCAGTACGAGCAGACCAGCGCCGGCTT
CCTGATGATCGTGACGCTGTCGTCCACCGACGGCACGCTCGACCAGACGGCGCTGGCCGACTACATCACC
CGCAACGTCAAGAACCCGGTGTCGCGCGTGCCCGGCGTGGGCCAGTTCCAGCTGTTCGCCGCGCCGCGCG
CCATGCGCATCTGGGTCGACCCGGACAAGCTGGTGGGCTTCAACCTCAGCATGGCCGAGGTCAACCAGGC
CATCAGCCAGCAGAACGTGCTGATTTCGGCCGGCAGCATCGGCGCGCCGCCCAATCCGGACAGCCAGCGC
GCCACGGCCACCGTGATCGTCAATGGCCAGTTGAGCACGATCGAAGGCTTCGGCCAGATCGTGCTGCGCG
CTAACACCGATGGCTCGAAGGTGTTGCTGCGCGACGTGGCCCGCATCGAGGTGGGCGCGGACAACTACCA
GTTCGGCGCGCGCCTGAACGGCAAGCCCACGGCGGCGTTCGCCATCGTGCTCTCGCCCGACGCCAACGCG
CTGGCCACCGCCGAGGGCGTGCGCCAGCAGATGGCCTCGCTGTCGCAGTACTTCCCGTCCAACATCCGCT
ACGACATCCCGTACGACACCGCGCCCTACGTGAAGGTGTCGATCGAGCAGGTGATCCACACCCTGGTCGA
AGCCATGGTGCTGGTGTTCCTGGTGATGTTCCTGTTCCTGCAGAACGTGCGCTATACCCTGATCCCGGCC
CTGGTGGTGCCGGTGGCCATGCTGGGCGCGTTCGTGGTGATGCTGGCGCTGGGCTTCTCGATCAACGTGC
TGACCATGTTCGCCATGGTGCTTGCCATCGGGATCCTGGTCGACGACGCCATCGTGGTGGTCGAGAACGT
GGAGCGGATCATGGCCAGCGAGGGCCTGTCGCCGAAGGAGGCCACCAAGAAGGCCATGCCGCAGATCAGC
GGCGCCATCGTCGGCATCACGCTGGTGCTGGTCACGGTGTTCCTGCCGCTGGCCTTCATGACCGGCTCGG
TCGGCGTGATCTATCGCCAGTTCTCGGTCGCGATGGCGGTGTCGATCTTCTTCTCGGCATTCCTCGCGCT
CAGCTTCACGCCGGCGCTGTGCGCGACGATCCTCAAGCCCATCCCCAAGGGCCATCACCAGGAAAAGAAA
GGCTTCTTCGGCTGGTTCAACCGCAAGTTCGACGCCACCACGCACAACTACCAGAACTGGGTCTCGCGCA
TCCTGCACAAGGGCGGGCGCATGATGCTGGCGTTCGCGCTGCTGGTGGTGCTGCTGGGCTGGCTGTACAT
GCGCCTGCCGTCGTCGTTCCTGCCCGAGGAAGACCAGGGCTACGTGGTCAGCAACATCGAACTGCCCACC
GGCGCCAGCGCCAACCGCACCATCGAGGTGATCGAGGAAGTCGAGAATTACTTCCGCAACATCCCCGCGG
TGGAGAACGTCATCACGGTGCAGGGCTACAGCTTCAACGGCAACGGCCTGAACGCGGCCATCGCGTTCAC
CACGCTCAAGGATTTCTCCGAGCGCAAGAGCCGCGCCGACTCGGCCGGCGCGATTGCCTTCACGGCTTTT
TCCAAGCAGCTGATGGGCATTCACGACGCGCAGGTGTTCACCCTGGTGCCGCCGGCGATTTCGTCGCTGG
GCAACGCTTCGGGCTTCGACTTCCGCCTGCAGGACCGCGGCGGCGCCGGCACCGAGGCGCTGGGCGCGGC
CACCGCCGAGCTGATGGGCATGGCGGCCAAGAGCCCGGTGCTGTCGCAGGTGCGCATTACCGGGCTGGGA
CCGGGTTCGCAGCTGAGCCTGACGATCGACCGCGACAAGGCGGCGGCGCTGGGGGTCAACTTCGACGAGG
CGGCCACCCTGATCTCCACCGCGGTGGGCTCGGCCTTCCTGAACAAGTTCCCCAACATGGGCCGGATGCA
GAACATCTGGGTGCAGGCCGACCAGCAGTACCGCATGCAGGTCGAAGACCTGCTCAAGCTGAACGCCCGT
AACAACCAGGGCGGCATGGTGCCGCTGTCGACCTTCGTGTCGGCCAAGTGGGTGCAAGGGCCGGTCCAGG
TGGTGCGCTACAACAGCTACGAGTCGGTGCGTATCGGCGGCGACGCGGCGGCGGGCTACACCACCGGCGA
AGCCATGCAGGAAATGCAGGACCTGGTGGCCCGCTTGCCGCAGGGCTTCGGCTACGAATGGAACGGCCTG
TCCTACCAGGAGCGGCTGGCCGGCAACCAGGCGCCCATCCTGATGGGGCTGGCGCTGCTGGTCGTGTTCC
TGGTGCTGGCCGCCCTGTATGAGAGCTGGGCCATCCCGCTGTCGGTGATGCTGGTCGTGCCGCTGGGCAT
GCTGGGCGCCGTCGCGCTGGTGACGGTGCTGGGCATGTCCAACGACGTGTACTTCCAGGTGGGCATGGTG
ACGGTGATCGGGCTGGCGGCCAAGAACGCCATCCTGATCGTGGAGTTCGCCAAGGACCAGTACGCGCGCG
GGCAGGGCCTGTACGAGTCGGCGGTGGAGGCGGCGCGCCTGCGTTTCCGCCCCATCCTGATGACGTCGCT
GGCGTTCATCCTGGGCGTGGTGCCGCTGGCCATCGCCACCGGCGCCGGCGCCGCCAGCCAGCGCGCCGTC
GGTATCGGCGTGCTGGGCGGGATGCTGGCGGCCACCCCGTTCGCGGTGATTTTCGTGCCGACCTTCTTCG
TGGTGGTGCTGGGCCTGTTCAAGACCCGGCCGCGCCTGCTGGGCGCCGAACTGCGCGCCTTCGAGGAAGA
GCAGGCGGCCAAGCGCGCCGCCGAGCAACAGCAGCCGCAGGACGGCGCCGCGACGCCGGCGCCGCAGACC
GGCGGTCAGGAGAACAAGGAATGATGGCCGTGATGTGCAAGCGCAGTGCGCTCTCGGTGCTGGTGGCGGC
CGCGCTCGCGGGCTGCTCGCTGGCGCCCGACTACAAGCGACCGGAGGCGCCGGTGCAGGCGAACTGGCCG
GACCAGCCCAAGGTGCAGTACGGCGCCTACGCCAGCCCGACCTCGCTGGGCGAGCAGCCGGCCGCGGCGG
TGGCGCCGCAGGGCGCCACGCCGGCCGACGAGATCGGCTGGTGCGAGTTCTTCCGCGACGCGCGCCTGCA
GAAGCTGATCGAACTGGCCCTGGTCAACAACCGCGATCTGCGCGTGGCGGTGCAGCGCGTCGAAGAGGCG
CGTGCGCAGTACGGCGTGCAGCGCGGCGCGCAATGGCCCAGCATTGGCGCGGGCATCCAGGGGCAGCGCC
AGCATCTGCCGCCCGACATGCGTCCGCTCGGCCCGGATTCGACCTCCATCTCCAGCCAGTACCAGGCCGG
CCTGGGGCTGACCACGTTCGAGATCGACCTGTTCGGCCGCCTGCGCAATCTGTCCGAGGCGGCCTACCAG
CAGTACCTGTCGACCGAGCAGGCGCAGCGCAGCGTGCACATCACGCTGGTCGGAGCGGTGGCGCAGTCGT
ACTTCAACCTGCGCGCCGCCGAGGTGCAGCTGGAGTTGACCCAGAAGACGCTGGCCTCGCGCCAGGAGTC
GTACAACCTGGTCAAGACGCGCTTTGACGGCGGCGTGGCTTCCGAGCTCGACCTGAACCAATCCAAGTCG
CTGCTCGACAGCGCCTCCGCGGACCTGGCGGCGCTGGCGCGGGCGCGCGCAGGCCGCCAACGCCCTGGTG
GTGCTGGTCGGGCTGCCGGGCCTGCCCGAGGACCTGCCGGCGCCGGCCGTATTCGGCCGCGACCAGTTGC
TGGCCAGCGTGCCGGCCGGGCTGCCGTCCGACCTGCTGACGCGCCGGCCCGACATCCTGGCGGCGGAGAA
CCAGCTCAAGGCGGCCAATGCCAATATCGGCGCGGCGCGCGCGGCGTTCTTCCCGACCATTTCGCTGACC
GGCCTGTTGGGCGTGGCCAGCACGTCGCTGGACACCCTGTTCAAGGGCGGGCAGGGCTATTGGAGCTTCT
CGCCGTCGATCACCACGCCCCTGTTCGCCGGCGGCAGCATCCGCGAAGGCCTGAACCTGGCCAAGGCGCG
CGACAACATCGCGGTGGCCCAGTACGAACAGAGCATCCAGCAAGCGTTCCGCGAGGTGTCGGATACGCTG
GCCGGCGAGGCGACCTACAGCGCGCAGCTCGACGCGCAGCGCGCGTTGCAGGTGGCGGCCGGGCGCACGC
TGGAGCTGTCCAACCTGCGCTACAACAATGGCATCGACAGCTATCTGCAGGTGCAGACGGCCCAGGTCGA
CTTCTTCAACGCGCAGCTCGCGCTGGTGCAGACCGGGCTGGCGGCATTGATCAACCGCGTCGAACTCTAC
AAGGCGCTCGGCGGCGGCTGGCAGGAATCAACGACGAAGCAACCACATCATCACCATCACCACTGAGGAT
CCAAACTCGAGTAAGGATCTCCAGGCATCAAATAAAACGAAAGGCTCAGTCGAAAGACTGGGCCTTTCGT
TTTATCTGTTGTTTGTCGGTGAACGCTCTCTACTAGAGTCACACTGGCTCACCTTCGGGTGGGCCTTTCT
GCGTTTATACCTAGGGATATATTCCGCTTCCTCGCTCACTGACTCGCTACGCTCGGTCGTTCGACTGCGG
CGAGCGGAAATGGCTTACGAACGGGGCGGAGATTTCCTGGAAGATGCCAGGAAGATACTTAACAGGGAAG
TGAGAGGGCCGCGGCAAAGCCGTTTTTCCATAGGCTCCGCCCCCCTGACAAGCATCACGAAATCTGACGC
TCAAATCAGTGGTGGCGAAACCCGACAGGACTATAAAGATACCAGGCGTTTCCCCCTGGCGGCTCCCTCG
TGCGCTCTCCTGTTCCTGCCTTTCGGTTTACCGGTGTCATTCCGCTGTTATGGCCGCGTTTGTCTCATTC
CACGCCTGACACTCAGTTCCGGGTAGGCAGTTCGCTCCAAGCTGGACTGTATGCACGAACCCCCCGTTCA
GTCCGACCGCTGCGCCTTATCCGGTAACTATCGTCTTGAGTCCAACCCGGAAAGACATGCAAAAGCACCA
CTGGCAGCAGCCACTGGTAATTGATTTAGAGGAGTTAGTCTTGAAGTCATGCGCCGGTTAAGGCTAAACT
GAAAGGACAAGTTTTGGTGACTGCGCTCCTCCAAGCCAGTTACCTCGGTTCAAAGAGTTGGTAGCTCAGA
GAACCTTCGAAAAACCGCCCTGCAAGGCGGTTTTTTCGTTTTCAGAGCAAGAGATTACGCGCAGACCAAA
ACGATCTCAAGAAGATCATCTTATTAATCAGATAAAATATTTCTAGATTTCAGTGCAATTTATCTCTTCA
AATGTAGCACCTGAAGTCAGCCCCATACGATATAAGTTGTTACTAGTGCTTGGATTCTCACCAATAAAAA
ACGCCCGGCGGCAACCGAGCGTTCTGAACAAATCCAGATGGAGTTCTGAGGTCATTACTGGATCTATCAA
CAGGAGTCCAAGCGAGCTCTCGAACCCCAGAGTCCCGCTCAGAAGAACTCGTCAAGAAGGCGATAGAAGG
CGATGCGCTGCGAATCGGGAGCGGCGATACCGTAAAGCACGAGGAAGCGGTCAGCCCATTCGCCGCCAAG
CTCTTCAGCAATATCACGGGTAGCCAACGCTATGTCCTGATAGCGGTCCGCCACACCCAGCCGGCCACAG
TCGATGAATCCAGAAAAGCGGCCATTTTCCACCATGATATTCGGCAAGCAGGCATCGCCATGGGTCACGA
CGAGATCCTCGCCGTCGGGCATGCGCGCCTTGAGCCTGGCGAACAGTTCGGCTGGCGCGAGCCCCTGATG
CTCTTCGTCCAGATCATCCTGATCGACAAGACCGGCTTCCATCCGAGTACGTGCTCGCTCGATGCGATGT
TTCGCTTGGTGGTCGAATGGGCAGGTAGCCGGATCAAGCGTATGCAGCCGCCGCATTGCATCAGCCATGA
TGGATACTTTCTCGGCAGGAGCAAGGTGAGATGACAGGAGATCCTGCCCCGGCACTTCGCCCAATAGCAG
CCAGTCCCTTCCCGCTTCAGTGACAACGTCGAGCACAGCTGCGCAAGGAACGCCCGTCGTGGCCAGCCAC
GATAGCCGCGCTGCCTCGTCCTGCAGTTCATTCAGGGCACCGGACAGGTCGGTCTTGACAAAAAGAACCG
GGCGCCCCTGCGCTGACAGCCGGAACACGGCGGCATCAGAGCAGCCGATTGTCTGTTGTGCCCAGTCATA
GCCGAATAGCCTCTCCACCCAAGCGGCCGGAGAACCTGCGTGCAATCCATCTTGTTCAATCATGCGAAAC
GATCCTCATCCTGTCTCTTGATCAGATCATGATCCCCTGCGCCATCAGATCCTTGGCGGCAAGAAAGCCA
TCCAGTTTACTTTGCAGGGCTTCCCAACCTTACCAGAGGGCGCCCCAGCTGGCAATTCCGACGTCGGTGC
CTAATGAGTGAGCTAACTTACATTAATTGCGTTGCGCTCACTGCCCGCTTTCCAGTCGGGAAACCTGTCG
TGCCAGCTGCATTAATGAATCGGCCAACGCGCGGGGAGAGGCGGTTTGCGTATTGGGCGCCAGGGTGGTT
TTTCTTTTCACCAGTGAGACGGGCAACAGCTGATTGCCCTTCACCGCCTGGCCCTGAGAGAGTTGCAGCA
AGCGGTCCACGCTGGTTTGCCCCAGCAGGCGAAAATCCTGTTTGATGGTGGTTAACGGCGGGATATAACA
TGAGCTGTCTTCGGTATCGTCGTATCCCACTACCGAGATGTCCGCACCAACGCGCAGCCCGGACTCGGTA
ATGGCGCGCATTGCGCCCAGCGCCATCTGATCGTTGGCAACCAGCATCGCAGTGGGAACGATGCCCTCAT
TCAGCATTTGCATGGTTTGTTGAAAACCGGACATGGCACTCCAGTCGCCTTCCCGTTCCGCTATCGGCTG
AATTTGATTGCGAGTGAGATATTTATGCCAGCCAGCCAGACGCAGACGCGCCGAGACAGAACTTAATGGG
CCCGCTAACAGCGCGATTTGCTGGTGACCCAATGCGACCAGATGCTCCACGCCCAGTCGCGTACCGTCTT
CATGGGAGAAAATAATACTGTTGATGGGTGTCTGGTCAGAGACATCAAGAAATAACGCCGGAACATTAGT
GCAGGCAGCTTCCACAGCAATGGCATCCTGGTCATCCAGCGGATAGTTAATGATCAGCCCACTGACGCGT
TGCGCGAGAAGATTGTGCACCGCCGCTTTACAGGCTTCGACGCCGCTTCGTTCTACCATCGACACCACCA
CGCTGGCACCCAGTTGATCGGCGCGAGATTTAATCGCCGCGACAATTTGCGACGGCGCGTGCAGGGCCAG
ACTGGAGGTGGCAACGCCAATCAGCAACGACTGTTTGCCCGCCAGTTGTTGTGCCACGCGGTTGGGAATG
TAATTCAGCTCCGCCATCGCCGCTTCCACTTTTTCCCGCGTTTTCGCAGAAACGTGGCTGGCCTGGTTCA
CCACGCGGGAAACGGTCTGATAAGAGACACCGGCATACTCTGCGACATCGTATAACGTTACTGGTTTCAC
ATTCACCACCCTGAATTGACTCTCTTCCGGGCGCTATCATGCCATACCGCGAAAGGTTTTGCGCCATTCG
ATGGTGTCCGGGATCTCGACGCTCTCCCTTATGCGACTCCTGCATTAGGAAGCAGCCCAGTAGTAGGTTG
AGGCCGTTGAGCACCGCCGCCGCAAGGAATGGTGCATGCAAGGAGATGGCGCCCAACAGTCCCCCGGCCA
CGGGGCCTGCCACCATACCCACGCCGAAACAAGCGCTCATGAGCCCGAAGTGGCGAGCCCGATCTTCCCC
ATCGGTGATGTCGGCGATATAGGCGCCAGCAACCGCACCTGTGGCGCCGGTGATGCCGGCCACGATGCGT
CCGGCGTAGAGGATCGAGATCGTTTAGGCACCCCAGGCTTTACACTTTATGCTTCCGGCTCGTATAATGT
GTGGAATTGTGAGCGGATAACAATTTCAGAATTCAAAAGATCTTTTAAGAAGGAGATATACAT
