>Addgene plasmid #45431 | pBbA5k-EPL84 | addgene partial sequence | sequence record 78343 | pBbA5c-3  5'-CGTTTTATTTGATGCCTGG-3'
GTGGTGATGGTGATGATGTGGTTGCTTCGTCGTTGATTCCTGCCAGCCGCCGCCGAGCGCCTTGTAGAGT
TCGACGCGGTTGATCAATGCCGCCAGCCCGGTCTGCNCCAGCGCGAGCTGCGCGTTGAAGAAGTCGACCT
GGGCCGTCTGCACCTGCAGATAGCTGTCGATGCCATTGTTGTAGCGCAGGTTGGACAGCTCCAGCGTGCG
CCCGGCCGCCACCTGCAACGCGCGCTGCGCGTCGAGCTGCGCGCTGTAGGTCGCCTCGCCGGCCAGCGTA
TCCGACACCTCGCGGAACGCTTGCTGGATGCTCTGTTCGTACTGGGCCACCGCGATGTTGTCGCGCGCCT
TGGCCAGGTTCAGGCCTTCGCGGATGCTGCCGCCGGCGAACAGGGGCGTGGTGATCGACGGCGAGAAGCT
CCAATAGCCCTGCCCGCCCTTGAACAGGGTGTCCAACGACGTGCTGGCCACGCCCAACAGGCCGGTCAGC
GAAATGGTCGGGAAGAACGCCGCGCGCGCCGCGCCGATATTGGCATTGGCCGCCTTGAGCTGGTTCTCCG
CCGCCAGGATGTCGGGCCGGCGCGTC
